Addgene plasmid #211977: pKLV2-U6gRNA5(NR5A2_5-5)-PGKpuroBFP-W
Purpose: Express gRNA against NR5A2 with puro and BFP
Depositing lab: Kosuke Yusa. Depositing organization: Kyoto University, Institute for Life and Medical Sciences. Publication: RENGE infers gene regulatory networks using time-series single-cell RNA-seq data with CRISPR perturbations. Ishikawa M, Sugino S, Masuda Y, Tarumoto Y, Seto Y, Taniyama N, Wagai F, Yamauchi Y, Kojima Y, Kiryu H, Yusa K, Eiraku M, Mochizuki A. Commun Biol. 2023 Dec 28;6(1):1290. doi: 10.1038/s42003-023-05594-4. PubMed 38155269.
Backbone
  Vector backbone: pKLV2-U6gRNA5(BbsI)-PGKpuroBFP-W
  Backbone size w/o insert (bp): 8630
  Total vector size (bp): 8650
  Vector type: Mammalian Expression, Lentiviral, CRISPR
  Selectable markers: Puromycin
Growth in bacteria
  Bacterial resistance: Ampicillin, 100 μg/mL
  Growth temperature: 37°C
  Growth strain: NEB Stable
  Copy number: High Copy
Gene/Insert
  Gene/Insert name: sgRNA targeting NR5A2
  gRNA/shRNA sequence: GATGGCCCGGCTAGGAAAG
  Species: H. sapiens (human)
  GenBank ID: NM_205860.3
  Entrez Gene: NR5A2 (a.k.a. B1F, B1F2, CPF, FTF, FTZ-F1, FTZ-F1beta, LRH-1, LRH1, hB1F-2)
  Promoter: Human U6 promoter
  Cloning method: Restriction Enzyme; 5′ cloning site BbsI (destroyed during cloning); 3′ cloning site BbsI (destroyed during cloning)
  Sequencing primers: 5′ AGATAATTAGAATTAATTTGACTG
Terms and licenses: Academic/Nonprofit Terms; Industry Terms: Not Available to Industry
How to cite: pKLV2-U6gRNA5(NR5A2_5-5)-PGKpuroBFP-W was a gift from Kosuke Yusa (Addgene plasmid # 211977 ; http://n2t.net/addgene:211977 ; RRID:Addgene_211977)
