[The description below was written by a language model from this plasmid's Addgene catalogue record and pLannotate feature annotations shown in this document.]
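Description:
pKLV2-U6gRNA5(NR5A2_5-5)-PGKpuroBFP-W is an 8.65 kb HIV-1-based lentiviral CRISPR guide-expression plasmid, made by inserting an sgRNA spacer against human NR5A2 (also known as LRH-1) into the BbsI sites of the pKLV2-U6gRNA5(BbsI)-PGKpuroBFP-W backbone. Both sites were destroyed during cloning. It is propagated in E. coli through a high-copy ColE1/pUC-type origin with ampicillin selection. The backbone also retains an f1 origin and leftover cloning-vector elements (lac promoter/operator, lacZα fragment, T3 and T7 promoters).

The viral genome is transcribed from a CMV enhancer/promoter fused to a truncated 5' LTR, a chimeric layout that normally makes genome transcription Tat-independent. This is followed by the Ψ packaging signal with a gag fragment, the RRE for Rev-dependent nuclear export, and the cPPT/CTS. Within the transfer cassette, the human U6 Pol III promoter drives the NR5A2 guide fused to a Streptococcus pyogenes Cas9 sgRNA scaffold, which the annotation detects as a tracrRNA fragment. Downstream, the mouse PGK promoter expresses puromycin N-acetyltransferase followed by TagBFP. The short gap between the two coding regions suggests a linked, co-expressed arrangement, but the linker is not annotated. A WPRE enhances transcript expression, and a truncated 3' LTR and a bGH polyadenylation signal close the unit.

The plasmid carries no Cas9, so the nuclease must be supplied separately in the target cells. Transduced cells can be selected with puromycin or tracked and sorted by blue fluorescence. The construct was deposited with a study that inferred gene regulatory networks from time-series single-cell RNA-seq combined with CRISPR perturbations, where it serves to perturb NR5A2.
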