Features (pLannotate 1.2.2; 28 found; start..end, strand, type, name):
    242..441     +  promoter       CMV promoter: human cytomegalovirus (CMV) immediate early promoter
    459..639     +  LTR            5' LTR (truncated): truncated 5' long terminal repeat (LTR) from HIV-1
    686..811     +  misc_feature   HIV-1 Ψ: packaging signal of human immunodeficiency virus type 1
    795..1133    +  CDS            HIV-1 gag (fragment): gag protein from human immunodeficiency virus 1; gag
   1310..1543    +  misc_feature   RRE: The Rev response element (RRE) of HIV-1 allows for Rev-dependent mRNA export from the nucleus to the cytoplasm.
   1920..2020    +  CDS            Rev (fragment): human immunodeficiency virus 1 (HIV-1) Rev protein; rev; enhances nuclear export of unspliced and incompletely spliced viral mRNAs
   2070..2187    +  misc_feature   cPPT/CTS: central polypurine tract and central termination sequence of HIV-1
   2262..2502    +  promoter       U6 promoter: RNA polymerase III promoter for human U6 snRNA
   2549..2616    +  misc_RNA       tracrRNA (fragment): trans-activating CRISPR RNA for the Streptococcus pyogenes CRISPR/Cas9 system
   2639..3138    +  promoter       PGK promoter: mouse phosphoglycerate kinase 1 promoter
   3178..3774    +  CDS            PuroR (fragment): puromycin N-acetyltransferase; pac from Streptomyces; confers resistance to puromycin
   3847..4545    +  CDS            TagBFP: TagBFP is a basic (constitutively fluorescent) blue fluorescent protein published in 2008, derived from Entacmaea quadricolor. It is reported to be a very rapidly-maturing monomer with very low acid sensitivity.
   4557..5143    +  misc_feature   WPRE: woodchuck hepatitis virus posttranscriptional regulatory element
   5137..5283    +  CDS            nef (fragment): NEF_HV1LA - Experimental evidence at protein level: Swiss-Prot protein existence level 1. Extracellular Nef protein targets CD4(+) T-lymphocytes for apoptosis by interacting with CXCR4 surface receptors. From Human immunodeficiency virus type 1 group M subtype B (isolate Lai) (HIV-1).
   5291..5469    +  LTR            5' LTR (truncated): truncated 5' long terminal repeat (LTR) from HIV-1
   5495..5606    +  polyA_signal   bGH poly(A) signal: bovine growth hormone polyadenylation signal
   5745..5763    -  promoter       T3 promoter: promoter for bacteriophage T3 RNA polymerase
   5808..5824    -  protein_bind   lac operator: The lac repressor binds to the lac operator to inhibit transcription in E. coli. This inhibition can be relieved by adding lactose or isopropyl-β-D-thiogalactopyranoside (IPTG). lac repressor encoded by lacI
   5832..5862    -  promoter       lac promoter: promoter for the E. coli lac operon
   5877..5898    -  protein_bind   CAP binding site: CAP binding activates transcription in the presence of cAMP. E. coli catabolite activator protein
   5911..6003    -  CDS            lacI (fragment): lac repressor; lacI; The lac repressor binds to the lac operator to inhibit transcription in E. coli. This inhibition can be relieved by adding lactose or isopropyl-β-D-thiogalactopyranoside (IPTG).
   6186..6774    -  rep_origin     ori: high-copy-number ColE1/pMB1/pBR322/pUC origin of replication
   6945..7805    -  CDS            AmpR: β-lactamase; bla; confers resistance to ampicillin, carbenicillin, and related antibiotics
   7806..7910    -  promoter       AmpR promoter: bla
   7963..8391    -  rep_origin     f1 ori (sequence partly withheld): f1 bacteriophage origin of replication; arrow indicates direction of (+) strand synthesis
   8396..8551    -  CDS            lacZα (fragment): LacZα fragment of β-galactosidase; lacZ fragment
   8559..8577    +  promoter       T7 promoter: promoter for bacteriophage T7 RNA polymerase
   8591..241     +  enhancer       CMV enhancer (across the origin): human cytomegalovirus immediate early enhancer
>Addgene plasmid #211977 | pKLV2-U6gRNA5(NR5A2_5-5)-PGKpuroBFP-W | addgene full sequence | sequence record 420003 | Addgene NGS Result
GTCAATAATGACGTATGTTCCCATAGTAACGCCAATAGGGACTTTCCATTGACGTCAATGGGTGGAGTAT
TTACGGTAAACTGCCCACTTGGCAGTACATCAAGTGTATCATATGCCAAGTACGCCCCCTATTGACGTCA
ATGACGGTAAATGGCCCGCCTGGCATTATGCCCAGTACATGACCTTATGGGACTTTCCTACTTGGCAGTA
CATCTACGTATTAGTCATCGCTATTACCATGGTGATGCGGTTTTGGCAGTACATCAATGGGCGTGGATAG
CGGTTTGACTCACGGGGATTTCCAAGTCTCCACCCCATTGACGTCAATGGGAGTTTGTTTTGGCACCAAA
ATCAACGGGACTTTCCAAAATGTCGTAACAACTCCGCCCCATTGACGCAAATGGGCGGTAGGCGTGTACG
GTGGGAGGTCTATATAAGCAGCGCGTTTTGCCTGTACTGGGTCTCTCTGGTTAGACCAGATCTGAGCCTG
GGAGCTCTCTGGCTAACTAGGGAACCCACTGCTTAAGCCTCAATAAAGCTTGCCTTGAGTGCTTCAAGTA
GTGTGTGCCCGTCTGTTGTGTGACTCTGGTAACTAGAGATCCCTCAGACCCTTTTAGTCAGTGTGGAAAA
TCTCTAGCAGTGGCGCCCGAACAGGGACTTGAAAGCGAAAGGGAAACCAGAGGAGCTCTCTCGACGCAGG
ACTCGGCTTGCTGAAGCGCGCACGGCAAGAGGCGAGGGGCGGCGACTGGTGAGTACGCCAAAAATTTTGA
CTAGCGGAGGCTAGAAGGAGAGAGATGGGTGCGAGAGCGTCAGTATTAAGCGGGGGAGAATTAGATCGCG
ATGGGAAAAAATTCGGTTAAGGCCAGGGGGAAAGAAAAAATATAAATTAAAACATATAGTATGGGCAAGC
AGGGAGCTAGAACGATTCGCAGTTAATCCTGGCCTGTTAGAAACATCAGAAGGCTGTAGACAAATACTGG
GACAGCTACAACCATCCCTTCAGACAGGATCAGAAGAACTTAGATCATTATATAATACAGTAGCAACCCT
CTATTGTGTGCATCAAAGGATAGAGATAAAAGACACCAAGGAAGCTTTAGACAAGATAGAGGAAGAGCAA
AACAAAAGTAAGACCACCGCACAGCAAGCGGCCGGCCGCGCTGATCTTCAGACCTGGAGGAGGAGATATG
AGGGACAATTGGAGAAGTGAATTATATAAATATAAAGTAGTAAAAATTGAACCATTAGGAGTAGCACCCA
CCAAGGCAAAGAGAAGAGTGGTGCAGAGAGAAAAAAGAGCAGTGGGAATAGGAGCTTTGTTCCTTGGGTT
CTTGGGAGCAGCAGGAAGCACTATGGGCGCAGCGTCAATGACGCTGACGGTACAGGCCAGACAATTATTG
TCTGGTATAGTGCAGCAGCAGAACAATTTGCTGAGGGCTATTGAGGCGCAACAGCATCTGTTGCAACTCA
CAGTCTGGGGCATCAAGCAGCTCCAGGCAAGAATCCTGGCTGTGGAAAGATACCTAAAGGATCAACAGCT
CCTGGGGATTTGGGGTTGCTCTGGAAAACTCATTTGCACCACTGCTGTGCCTTGGAATGCTAGTTGGAGT
AATAAATCTCTGGAACAGATTTGGAATCACACGACCTGGATGGAGTGGGACAGAGAAATTAACAATTACA
CAAGCTTAATACACTCCTTAATTGAAGAATCGCAAAACCAGCAAGAAAAGAATGAACAAGAATTATTGGA
ATTAGATAAATGGGCAAGTTTGTGGAATTGGTTTAACATAACAAATTGGCTGTGGTATATAAAATTATTC
ATAATGATAGTAGGAGGCTTGGTAGGTTTAAGAATAGTTTTTGCTGTACTTTCTATAGTGAATAGAGTTA
GGCAGGGATATTCACCATTATCGTTTCAGACCCACCTCCCAACCCCGAGGGGACCCGACAGGCCCGAAGG
AATAGAAGAAGAAGGTGGAGAGAGAGACAGAGACAGATCCATTCGATTAGTGAACGGATCGGCACTGCGT
GCGCCAATTCTGCAGACAAATGGCAGTATTCATCCACAATTTTAAAAGAAAAGGGGGGATTGGGGGGTAC
AGTGCAGGGGAAAGAATAGTAGACATAATAGCAACAGACATACAAACTAAAGAATTACAAAAACAAATTA
CAAAAATTCAAAATTTTCGGGTTTATTACAGGGACAGCAGAGATCCAGTTTGGTTAGTACCGGGCCCTAC
GCGTCCAAGGTCGGGCAGGAAGAGGGCCTATTTCCCATGATTCCTTCATATTTGCATATACGATACAAGG
CTGTTAGAGAGATAATTAGAATTAATTTGACTGTAAACACAAAGATATTAGTACAAAATACGTGACGTAG
AAAGTAATAATTTCTTGGGTAGTTTGCAGTTTTAAAATTATGTTTTAAAATGGACTATCATATGCTTACC
GTAACTTGAAAGTATTTCGATTTCTTGGCTTTATATATCTTGTGGAAAGGACGAAACACCGGATGGCCCG
GCTAGGAAAGGTTTAAGAGCTATGCTGGAAACAGCATAGCAAGTTTAAATAAGGCTAGTCCGTTATCAAC
TTGAAAAAGTGGCACCGAGTCGGTGCTTTTTTTGGATCCAATTCTACCGGGTAGGGGAGGCGCTTTTCCC
AAGGCAGTCTGGAGCATGCGCTTTAGCAGCCCCGCTGGGCACTTGGCGCTACACAAGTGGCCTCTGGCCT
CGCACACATTCCACATCCACCGGTAGGCGCCAACCGGCTCCGTTCTTTGGTGGCCCCTTCGCGCCACCTT
CTACTCCTCCCCTAGTCAGGAAGTTCCCCCCCGCCCCGCAGCTCGCGTCGTGCAGGACGTGACAAATGGA
AGTAGCACGTCTCACTAGTCTCGTGCAGATGGACAGCACCGCTGAGCAATGGAAGCGGGTAGGCCTTTGG
GGCAGCGGCCAATAGCAGCTTTGCTCCTTCGCTTTCTGGGCTCAGAGGCTGGGAAGGGGTGGGTCCGGGG
GCGGGCTCAGGGGCGGGCTCAGGGGCGGGGCGGGCGCCCGAAGGTCCTCCGGAGGCCCGGCATTCTGCAC
GCTTCAAAAGCGCACGTCTGCCGCGCTGTTCTCCTCTTCCTCATCTCCGGGCCTTTCGACCTGCATCCAT
CTAGATCTCGAGCAGCTGAAGCTTACCATGACCGAGTACAAGCCCACGGTGCGCCTCGCCACCCGCGACG
ACGTCCCCAGGGCCGTACGCACCCTCGCCGCCGCGTTCGCCGACTACCCCGCCACGCGCCACACCGTCGA
TCCGGACCGCCACATCGAGCGGGTCACCGAGCTGCAAGAACTCTTCCTCACGCGCGTCGGGCTCGACATC
GGCAAGGTGTGGGTCGCGGACGACGGCGCCGCGGTGGCGGTCTGGACCACGCCGGAGAGCGTCGAAGCGG
GGGCGGTGTTCGCCGAGATCGGCCCGCGCATGGCCGAGTTGAGCGGTTCCCGGCTGGCCGCGCAGCAACA
GATGGAAGGCCTCCTGGCGCCGCACCGGCCCAAGGAGCCCGCGTGGTTCCTGGCCACCGTCGGCGTCTCG
CCCGACCACCAGGGCAAGGGTCTGGGCAGCGCCGTCGTGCTCCCCGGAGTGGAGGCGGCCGAGCGCGCCG
GGGTGCCCGCCTTCCTGGAGACCTCCGCGCCCCGCAACCTCCCCTTCTACGAGCGGCTCGGCTTCACCGT
CACCGCCGACGTCGAGGTGCCCGAAGGACCGCGCACCTGGTGCATGACCCGCAAGCCCGGTGCCGGCGGC
GGGTCCGGAGGAGAGGGCAGAGGAAGTCTCCTAACATGCGGTGACGTGGAGGAGAATCCTGGCCCAATGA
GCGAGCTGATTAAGGAGAACATGCACATGAAGCTGTACATGGAGGGCACCGTGGACAACCATCACTTCAA
GTGCACATCCGAGGGCGAAGGCAAGCCCTACGAGGGCACCCAGACCATGAGAATCAAGGTGGTCGAGGGC
GGCCCTCTCCCCTTCGCCTTCGACATCCTGGCTACTAGCTTCCTCTACGGCAGCAAGACCTTCATCAACC
ACACCCAGGGCATCCCCGACTTCTTCAAGCAGTCCTTCCCTGAGGGCTTCACATGGGAGAGAGTCACCAC
ATACGAGGACGGGGGCGTGCTGACCGCTACCCAGGACACCAGCCTCCAGGACGGCTGCCTCATCTACAAC
GTCAAGATCAGAGGGGTGAACTTCACATCCAACGGCCCTGTGATGCAGAAGAAAACACTCGGCTGGGAGG
CCTTCACCGAGACGCTGTACCCCGCTGACGGCGGCCTGGAAGGCAGAAACGACATGGCCCTGAAGCTCGT
GGGCGGGAGCCATCTGATCGCAAACATCAAGACCACATATAGATCCAAGAAACCCGCTAAGAACCTCAAG
ATGCCTGGCGTCTACTATGTGGACTACAGACTGGAAAGAATCAAGGAGGCCAACAACGAGACCTACGTCG
AGCAGCACGAGGTGGCAGTGGCCAGATACTGCGACCTCCCTAGCAAACTGGGGCACAAGCTTAATTGAGC
GGCCGCTCAACCTCTGGATTACAAAATTTGTGAAAGATTGACTGGTATTCTTAACTATGTTGCTCCTTTT
ACGCTATGTGGATACGCTGCTTTAATGCCTTTGTATCATGCTATTGCTTCCCGTATGGCTTTCATTTTCT
CCTCCTTGTATAAATCCTGGTTGCTGTCTCTTTATGAGGAGTTGTGGCCCGTTGTCAGGCAACGTGGCGT
GGTGTGCACTGTGTTTGCTGACGCAACCCCCACTGGTTGGGGCATTGCCACCACCTGTCAGCTCCTTTCC
GGGACTTTCGCTTTCCCCCTCCCTATTGCCACGGCGGAACTCATCGCCGCCTGCCTTGCCCGCTGCTGGA
CAGGGGCTCGGCTGTTGGGCACTGACAATTCCGTGGTGTTGTCGGGGAAATCATCGTCCTTTCCTTGGCT
GCTCGCCTGTGTTGCCACCTGGATTCTGCGCGGGACGTCCTTCTGCTACGTCCCTTCGGCCCTCAATCCA
GCGGACCTTCCTTCCCGCGGCCTGCTGCCGGCTCTGCGGCCTCTTCCGCGTCTACGCCTTCGCCCTCAGA
CGAGTCGGATCTCCCTTTGGGCCGCCTCCCCGCAGGTACCTTTAAGACCAATGACTTACAAGGCAGCTGT
AGATCTTAGCCACTTTTTAAAAGAAAAGGGGGGACTGGAAGGGCTAATTCACTCCCAAAGAAGTCAAGAT
CTGCTTTTTGCCTGTACTGGGTCTCTCTGGTTAGACCAGAGTCTCTCTGGTTAGACCAGATCTGAGCCTG
GGAGCTCTCTGGCTAACTAGGGAACCCACTGCTTAAGCCTCAATAAAGCTTGCCTTGAGTGCTTCAAGTA
GTGTGTGCCCGTCTGTTGTGTGACTCTGGTAACTAGAGATCCCTCAGACCCTTTTAGTCAGTGTGGAAAA
TCTCTAGCAGTTTAAACCCGCTGATCAGCCTCGACTGTGCCTTCTAGTTGCCAGCCATCTGTTGTTTGCC
CCTCCCCCGTGCCTTCCTTGACCCTGGAAGGTGCCACTCCCACTGTCCTTTCCTAATAAAATGAGGAAAT
TGCATCGCATTGTCTGAGTAGGTGTCATTCTATTCTGGGGGGTGGGGTGGGGCAGGACAGCAAGGGGGAG
GATTGGGAAGTCAATAGCAGGCATGCTGGGGATGCGGTGGGCTCTATGGGCGGCCGTTAATTAAGCTTTT
GTTCCCTTTAGTGAGGGTTAATTGCGCGCTTGGCGTAATCATGGTCATAGCTGTTTCCTGTGTGAAATTG
TTATCCGCTCACAATTCCACACAACATACGAGCCGGGAGCATAAAGTGTAAAGCCTGGGGTGCCTAATGA
GTGAGCTAACTCACATTAATTGCGTTGCGCTCACTGCCCGCTTTCCAGTCGGGAAACCTGTCGTGCCAGC
TGCATTAATGAATCGGCCAACGCGCGGGGAGAGGCGGTTTGCGTATTGGGCGCTCTTCCGCTTCCTCGCT
CACTGACTCGCTGCGCTCGGTCGTTCGGCTGCGGCGAGCGGTATCAGCTCACTCAAAGGCGGTAATACGG
TTATCCACAGAATCAGGGGATAACGCAGGAAAGAACATGTGAGCAAAAGGCCAGCAAAAGGCCAGGAACC
GTAAAAAGGCCGCGTTGCTGGCGTTTTTCCATAGGCTCCGCCCCCCTGACGAGCATCACAAAAATCGACG
CTCAAGTCAGAGGTGGCGAAACCCGACAGGACTATAAAGATACCAGGCGTTTCCCCCTGGAAGCTCCCTC
GTGCGCTCTCCTGTTCCGACCCTGCCGCTTACCGGATACCTGTCCGCCTTTCTCCCTTCGGGAAGCGTGG
CGCTTTCTCATAGCTCACGCTGTAGGTATCTCAGTTCGGTGTAGGTCGTTCGCTCCAAGCTGGGCTGTGT
GCACGAACCCCCCGTTCAGCCCGACCGCTGCGCCTTATCCGGTAACTATCGTCTTGAGTCCAACCCGGTA
AGACACGACTTATCGCCACTGGCAGCAGCCACTGGTAACAGGATTAGCAGAGCGAGGTATGTAGGCGGTG
CTACAGAGTTCTTGAAGTGGTGGCCTAACTACGGCTACACTAGAAGAACAGTATTTGGTATCTGCGCTCT
GCTGAAGCCAGTTACCTTCGGAAAAAGAGTTGGTAGCTCTTGATCCGGCAAACAAACCACCGCTGGTAGC
GGTGGTTTTTTTGTTTGCAAGCAGCAGATTACGCGCAGAAAAAAAGGATCTCAAGAAGATCCTTTGATCT
TTTCTACGGGGTCTGACGCTCAGTGGAACGAAAACTCACGTTAAGGGATTTTGGTCATGAGATTATCAAA
AAGGATCTTCACCTAGATCCTTTTAAATTAAAAATGAAGTTTTAAATCAATCTAAAGTATATATGAGTAA
ACTTGGTCTGACAGTTACCAATGCTTAATCAGTGAGGCACCTATCTCAGCGATCTGTCTATTTCGTTCAT
CCATAGTTGCCTGACTCCCCGTCGTGTAGATAACTACGATACGGGAGGGCTTACCATCTGGCCCCAGTGC
TGCAATGATACCGCGAGACCCACGCTCACCGGCTCCAGATTTATCAGCAATAAACCAGCCAGCCGGAAGG
GCCGAGCGCAGAAGTGGTCCTGCAACTTTATCCGCCTCCATCCAGTCTATTAATTGTTGCCGGGAAGCTA
GAGTAAGTAGTTCGCCAGTTAATAGTTTGCGCAACGTTGTTGCCATTGCTACAGGCATCGTGGTGTCACG
CTCGTCGTTTGGTATGGCTTCATTCAGCTCCGGTTCCCAACGATCAAGGCGAGTTACATGATCCCCCATG
TTGTGCAAAAAAGCGGTTAGCTCCTTCGGTCCTCCGATCGTTGTCAGAAGTAAGTTGGCCGCAGTGTTAT
CACTCATGGTTATGGCAGCACTGCATAATTCTCTTACTGTCATGCCATCCGTAAGATGCTTTTCTGTGAC
TGGTGAGTACTCAACCAAGTCATTCTGAGAATAGTGTATGCGGCGACCGAGTTGCTCTTGCCCGGCGTCA
ATACGGGATAATACCGCGCCACATAGCAGAACTTTAAAAGTGCTCATCATTGGAAAACGTTCTTCGGGGC
GAAAACTCTCAAGGATCTTACCGCTGTTGAGATCCAGTTCGATGTAACCCACTCGTGCACCCAACTGATC
TTCAGCATCTTTTACTTTCACCAGCGTTTCTGGGTGAGCAAAAACAGGAAGGCAAAATGCCGCAAAAAAG
GGAATAAGGGCGACACGGAAATGTTGAATACTCATACTCTTCCTTTTTCAATATTATTGAAGCATTTATC
AGGGTTATTGTCTCATGAGCGGATACATATTTGAATGTATTTAGAAAAATAAACAAATAGGGGTTCCGCG
CACATTTCCCCGAAAAGTGCCACCTAAATTGTAAGCGTTAATATTTTGTTAAAATTCGCGTTAAATTTTT
GTTAAATCAGCTCATTTTTTAACCAATAGGCCGAAATCGGCAAAATCCCTTATAAATCAAAAGAATAGAC
CGAGATAGGGT
[37 nt withheld, positions 8062-8098]
AAAGAACGTGGACTCCAACGTCAAAGG
[49 nt withheld, positions 8126-8174]
T
[91 nt withheld, positions 8176-8266]
G
[124 nt withheld, positions 8268-8391]
CCCATTCGCCATTCAGGCTGCGCAACTGTTGGGAAGGGCGATCGGTGCGGGCCTCTTCGCTATTACGCCA
GCTGGCGAAAGGGGGATGTGCTGCAAGGCGATTAAGTTGGGTAACGCCAGGGTTTTCCCAGTCACGACGT
TGTAAAACGACGGCCAGTGAGCGCGCGTAATACGACTCACTATAGGGCGAATTGACTAGTACATAACTTA
CGGTAAATGGCCCGCCTGGCTGACCGCCCAACGACCCCCGCCCATTGAC
